Addgene plasmid #45265: pBabe_puro_DEST_Flag_SKIL
Depositing lab: William Hahn. Depositing organization: Dana-Farber Cancer Institute. Publication: Systematic interrogation of 3q26 identifies TLOC1 and SKIL as cancer drivers. Hagerstrand D, Tong A, Schumacher SE, Ilic N, Shen RR, Cheung HW, Vazquez F, Shrestha Y, Kim SY, Giacomelli AO, Rosenbluh J, Schinzel AC, Spardy NA, Barbie DA, Mermel CH, Weir BA, Garraway LA, Tamayo P, Mesirov JP, Beroukhim R, Hahn WC. Cancer Discov. 2013 Jun 13. [Epub ahead of print] 10.1158/2159-8290.CD-12-0592 PubMed 23764425.
Backbone
  Vector backbone: pBabe-puro-flag-DEST
  Total vector size (bp): 5100
  Vector type: Mammalian Expression, Retroviral
  Selectable markers: Puromycin
Growth in bacteria
  Bacterial resistance: Ampicillin, 100 μg/mL
  Growth temperature: 37°C
  Growth strain: DH5alpha
  Copy number: Unknown
Gene/Insert
  Gene/Insert name: SNON
  Species: H. sapiens (human)
  Insert size (bp): 2052
  Entrez Gene: SKIL (a.k.a. SNO, SnoA, SnoI, SnoN)
  Tag / fusion protein: Flag (N terminal on backbone)
  Cloning method: Gateway Cloning
  Sequencing primers: 5′ pBabe5'; 3′ pBabe3'
Resource information
  A portion of this plasmid was derived from a plasmid made by: THE CCSB HUMAN ORFEOME COLLECTION
Terms and licenses: Academic/Nonprofit Terms; Industry Terms: Not Available to Industry
How to cite: pBabe_puro_DEST_Flag_SKIL was a gift from William Hahn (Addgene plasmid # 45265 ; http://n2t.net/addgene:45265 ; RRID:Addgene_45265)
