[The description below was written by a language model from this plasmid's Addgene catalogue record.]
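Description:
pBabe_puro_DEST_Flag_SKIL is a retroviral mammalian expression plasmid built on pBabe-puro-flag-DEST, a Gateway destination version of the pBabe-puro backbone. It carries the human SKIL open reading frame (also known as SnoN, SNO, SnoA or SnoI), recorded as an insert of about 2.05 kb, on a backbone listed at about 5.1 kb. The ORF was introduced by Gateway recombination, and part of the plasmid derives from a clone in the CCSB human ORFeome collection. A Flag epitope encoded by the backbone sits at the N terminus of the insert, so the SKIL protein is produced as a Flag fusion that can be detected or immunoprecipitated with anti-Flag reagents. The plasmid is propagated in E. coli under ampicillin selection, and puromycin resistance provides selection in mammalian cells.

No feature table accompanies the record, so the promoters, long terminal repeats, packaging signal and replication origin are not explicitly listed. In pBabe-type vectors generally, the retroviral LTR drives the inserted gene and a separate internal promoter drives the puromycin marker. The region between the LTRs is packaged into retroviral particles when the plasmid is introduced into a packaging cell line. Transduced target cells integrate the cassette and can be selected with puromycin, giving stable expression of the gene.

The associated publication describes a systematic examination of the 3q26 chromosomal region that identified SKIL and TLOC1 as cancer drivers. This fits use of the construct for stable overexpression of tagged SKIL in human cells to test its contribution to oncogenic phenotypes.
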