>Addgene plasmid #45265 | pBabe_puro_DEST_Flag_SKIL | depositor partial sequence | sequence record 63212 | SKIL 3'
NCTTGNCAGAAGTTGGGTATTCTTTAGCAGTCTTTGATGATTTCAGAATTTGCAGCTTTAGCTCTTTTAT
CATCATCTCTAACTTCTGTCTTGCTTCCCGTTCCTGTCTGAGTTCATCTTGGAGTTCTTGCCTATCGGCC
TCAGCATGGTCCAATCTCTGCCTCAGTTCTGCCAACTGTCCTGCATATTCAGCCTCTTTGTCTTTTTCTA
AATTTGAGTCACAGGTACATTTTTGCTTCATTATCTGCTCCAATTTTTTCTCTAAGTCTTTCTGTTCAAC
ATAAAATTCTTCCATTCTTTGAGCATGTTCATTCTGCAAAGATTCAAGCTCTTTCTGTAAATTCTGCTGT
TCTTCAGTGAGTTCCTTCATAGATTTTGAACTACTCAACATTTTTACTTCCATCTGAAGTTGTTGCTTCT
TTTGCAAAATCAAGTTTAGTTTTTCCTGTTGTTTTAAATAAGTTCTCATTACTTCTTCCATGATTTTTCC
CTTATCATCCTCACAAATGACATCTTTCACAAGAAGCGGAGATGAAGCGGCAGCAACAAGGCCAATTCCC
ACTTTGTTTATGTCTCTGACTAAGTTGCAAGTGGCAGACTCAGATTTCCTTTTACTTGTAGAATTATTTG
AGATTGATGCATCTAAACGGCTACATAATTCTCTACTTGTTTTTAAATCCATTTTCTCCTGTTCCTCAAG
TGAGACATCTGGATAAGACACTGTTTTTTGAAGTTTACCACTACTGTGAGCCTTCTCTGACTGTCTTGAT
ATGGACTTACTTGCCTCTGTCTTTGTGAGCTCTTTAGACTGGGATACAGCAGAAGTAAGTGACACATTTG
GGGGCAACCACTTTATCACACATGTATAAGTAGTAGCTGGGGGGGTAAAAATGAATGTGTCTGAGAAANC
ATGGTCACCTTCCTGCTTTATAACAGGATACCATGACNGTAATTCCATTCCTGANGGTGCATCTGGCCTG
GNATGAATTTCNCNTTCCACTTCTCAGGCTAAACTTCNCCCTTCATTN
