>Addgene plasmid #45265 | pBabe_puro_DEST_Flag_SKIL | depositor partial sequence | sequence record 63213 | SKIL 5'
CNGCGGNTCNGNGTGGTGGTCGTAGGAATTCATGGACTACAAAGACGATGACGACAAGCAATTGACAAGT
TTGTACAAAAAAGTTGGCATGGAAAACCTCCAGACAAATTTCTCCTTGGTTCAGGGCTCAACTAAAAAAC
TGAATGGGATGGGAGATGATGGCAGCCCCCCAGCGAAAAAAATGATAACGGACATTCATGTAAATGGAAA
AACGATAAACAAGGTGCCAACAGTTAAGAAGGAACACTTGGATGACTATGGAGAAGCACCAGTGGAAACT
GATGGAGAGCATGTTAAGCGAACCTGTACTTCTGTTCCTGAAACTTTGCATTTAAATCCCAGTTTGAAAC
ACACATTGGCACAATTCCATTTAAGTAGTCAGAGCTCGCTGGGTGGACCAGCAGCATTTTCTGCTCGGCA
TTCCCAAGAAAGCATGTCGCCTACTGTATTTCTGCCTCTTCCATCACCTCAGGTTCTTCCTGGCCCATTG
CTCATCCCTTCAGATAGCTCCACAGAACTCACTCAGACTGTGTTGGAAGGGGAATCTATTTCTTGTTTTC
AAGTTGGAGGAGAAAAGAGACTCTGTTTGCCCCAAGTCTTAAATTCTGTTCTCCGAGAATTTACACTCCA
GCAAATAAATACAGTGTGTGATGAACTGTACATATATTGTTCAAGGTGTACTTCAGACCAGCTTCATATC
TTAAAGGTACTGGGCATACTTCCATTCAATGCCCCATCCTGTGGGCTGATTACATTAACTGATGCACAAA
GATTATGTAATGCTTTATTGCGGCCACGAACTTTTCCTCAAAATGGTAGCGTACTTCCTGCTAAAAGCTC
ATTGGCCCAGTTAAAGGAAACTGGCAGTGCCTTTGAAGTTGAGCATGAATGCCTAGGCAAATGTCAGGGT
TTATTTGCACCCCAGTTTTATGTTCAGCCTGATGCTCCGTGTATNCAATGTCTGGAGTGTTGTGGAATGN
TTTGCACCCNAAACGTTTGTGATGCATTCTCNCAGATCACCTGACAAAAGAACTTGCCNCTGG
