>Addgene plasmid #45265 | pBabe_puro_DEST_Flag_SKIL | addgene partial sequence | sequence record 64245 | pBABE5 5'-CTTTATCCAGCCCTCAC-3'
GCCGGATCCCAGTGTGGTGGTACGTAGGAATTCATGGACTACAAAGACGATGACGACAAGCAATTGACAA
GTTTGTACAAAAAAGTTGGCATGGAAAACCTCCAGACAAATTTCTCCTTGGTTCAGGGCTCAACTAAAAA
ACTGAATGGGATGGGAGATGATGGCAGCCCCCCAGCGAAAAAAATGATAACGGACATTCATGTAAATGGA
AAAACGATAAACAAGGTGCCAACAGTTAAGAAGGAACACTTGGATGACTATGGAGAAGCACCAGTGGAAA
CTGATGGAGAGCATGTTAAGCGAACCTGTACTTCTGTTCCTGAAACTTTGCATTTAAATCCCAGTTTGAA
ACACACATTGGCACAATTCCATTTAAGTAGTCAGAGCTCGCTGGGTGGACCAGCAGCATTTTCTGCTCGG
CATTCCCAAGAAAGCATGTCGCCTACTGTATTTCTGCCTCTTCCATCACCTCAGGTTCTTCCTGGCCCAT
TGCTCATCCCTTCAGATAGCTCCACAGAACTCACTCAGACTGTGTTGGAAGGGGAATCTATTTCTTGTTT
TCAAGTTGGAGGAGAAAAGAGACTCTGTTTGCCCCAAGTCTTAAATTCTGTTCTCCGAGAATTTACACTC
CAGCAAATAAATACAGTGTGTGATGAACTGTACATATATTGTTCAAGGTGTACTTCAGACCAGCTTCATA
TCTTAAAGGTACTGGGCATACTTCCATTCAATGCCCCATCCTGTGGGCTGATTACATTAACTGATGCACA
AAGATTATGTAATGCTTTATTGCGGCCACGAACTTTTCCTCAAAATGGTAGCGTACTTCCTGCTAAAAGC
TCATTGGCCCAGTTAAAGGAAACTGGCAGTGCCTTTGAAGTTGAGCATGAATGC
